Addgene plasmid #86217: Rab1aa cds in pGem-T Easy
Purpose: Can be used for in situ hybridisation or other purposes
Depositing lab: Rob Parton. Depositing organization: University of Queensland, Institute for Molecular Bioscience. Publication: A plasmid library of full-length zebrafish rab proteins for in vivo cell biology. Hall TE, Martel N, Lo HP, Xiong Z, Parton RG. Cell Logist. 2017 Mar 1;7(1):e1301151. doi: 10.1080/21592799.2017.1301151. eCollection 2017. PubMed 28396820.
Backbone
  Vector backbone: pGemT easy
  Vector type: in situ probe/other
Growth in bacteria
  Bacterial resistance: Ampicillin, 100 μg/mL
  Growth temperature: 37°C
  Growth strain: DH5alpha
  Copy number: High Copy
Gene/Insert
  Gene/Insert name: Rab1aa
  Species: D. rerio (zebrafish)
  Entrez Gene: rab1aa (a.k.a. si:ch73-131e21.5)
Terms and licenses: Academic/Nonprofit Terms; Industry Terms: Not Available to Industry
How to cite: Rab1aa cds in pGem-T Easy was a gift from Rob Parton (Addgene plasmid # 86217 ; http://n2t.net/addgene:86217 ; RRID:Addgene_86217)
