[The description below was written by a language model from this plasmid's Addgene catalogue record and pLannotate feature annotations shown in this document.]
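Description:
Rab1aa cds in pGem-T Easy is a small (about 3.6 kb) bacterial cloning plasmid carrying the coding sequence of zebrafish (Danio rerio) rab1aa in the pGEM-T Easy backbone, a vector designed for direct cloning of PCR products. It is propagated in E. coli at high copy from a ColE1/pUC-type origin and selected with ampicillin through the β-lactamase (AmpR) gene and its own promoter. An f1 bacteriophage origin is also present, which allows single-stranded DNA production. The lac promoter, operator and CAP site, together with the lacZα fragments on either side of the cloning site, are the remnants of the blue/white screening system that the insert disrupts.

The insert is annotated by homology to mammalian RAB1A, a small GTPase that regulates vesicular transport out of the endoplasmic reticulum. It sits between the SP6 and T7 bacteriophage promoters, which face each other across the cloning site. The coding sequence lies on the minus strand, the same orientation as the T7 promoter. According to the feature table, T7 transcription should therefore yield sense RNA, while SP6 transcription should yield the antisense strand needed for a hybridisation probe. A short fragment next to the SP6 promoter, annotated as a hornet peptide, is most likely a spurious match to polylinker sequence rather than a real element.

There is no eukaryotic promoter, tag or reporter, so this is not an expression vector for animal cells. The record describes it as a template for in situ hybridisation probes or for other purposes, such as a source of the coding sequence for subcloning. It belongs to a library of full-length zebrafish rab clones.
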