Features (pLannotate 1.2.2; 14 found; start..end, strand, type, name):
     20..177     +  CDS            lacZα (fragment): LacZα fragment of β-galactosidase; lacZ fragment
    181..609     +  rep_origin     f1 ori (sequence partly withheld): f1 bacteriophage origin of replication; arrow indicates direction of (+) strand synthesis
    637..687     -  misc_feature   bom (fragment): basis of mobility region from pBR322
    714..818     +  promoter       AmpR promoter: bla
    819..1679    +  CDS            AmpR: β-lactamase; bla; confers resistance to ampicillin, carbenicillin, and related antibiotics
   1850..2438    +  rep_origin     ori: high-copy-number ColE1/pMB1/pBR322/pUC origin of replication
   2621..2713    +  CDS            lacI (fragment): lac repressor; lacI; The lac repressor binds to the lac operator to inhibit transcription in E. coli. This inhibition can be relieved by adding lactose or isopropyl-β-D-thiogalactopyranoside (IPTG).
   2726..2747    +  protein_bind   CAP binding site: CAP binding activates transcription in the presence of cAMP. E. coli catabolite activator protein
   2762..2792    +  promoter       lac promoter: promoter for the E. coli lac operon
   2800..2816    +  protein_bind   lac operator: The lac repressor binds to the lac operator to inhibit transcription in E. coli. This inhibition can be relieved by adding lactose or isopropyl-β-D-thiogalactopyranoside (IPTG). lac repressor encoded by lacI
   2858..2876    +  promoter       SP6 promoter: promoter for bacteriophage SP6 RNA polymerase
   2888..2950    +  CDS            VESPI_VESMG (fragment): Experimental evidence at protein level: Swiss-Prot protein existence level 1. Shows contractile activity on isolated ileum smooth muscle. From Vespa magnifica (Hornet).
   2960..3568    -  CDS            RAB1A: RAB1A_CANLF - Also known as RAB1. Experimental evidence at protein level: Swiss-Prot protein existence level 1. The small GTPases Rab are key regulators of intracellular membrane trafficking, from the formation of transport vesicles to their fusion with membranes (PubMed:1429835). Rabs cycle between an inactive GDP-bound form and an active GTP-bound form that is able to recruit to membranes different sets of downstream effectors directly responsible for vesicle formation, movement, tethering and fusion (PubMed:1429835). RAB1A regulates vesicular protein transport from the endoplasmic reticulum
   3622..17      -  promoter       T7 promoter (across the origin): promoter for bacteriophage T7 RNA polymerase
>Addgene plasmid #86217 | Rab1aa cds in pGem-T Easy | depositor full sequence | sequence record 173831 | Rab1aa cds in pGem-T Easy sequence 3623 bps
TATAGTGAGTCGTATTACAATTCACTGGCCGTCGTTTTACAACGTCGTGACTGGGAAAACCCTGGCGTTA
CCCAACTTAATCGCCTTGCAGCACATCCCCCTTTCGCCAGCTGGCGTAATAGCGAAGAGGCCCGCACCGA
TCGCCCTTCCCAACAGTTGCGCAGCCTGAATGGCGAATGG
[124 nt withheld, positions 181-304]
C
[91 nt withheld, positions 306-396]
A
[49 nt withheld, positions 398-446]
CCTTTGACGTTGGAGTCCACGTTCTTT
[37 nt withheld, positions 474-510]
ACCCTATCTCGGTCTATTCTTTTGATTTATAAGGGATTTTGCCGATTTCGGCCTATTGGTTAAAAAATGA
GCTGATTTAACAAAAATTTAACGCGAATTTTAACAAAATATTAACGCTTACAATTTCCTGATGCGGTATT
TTCTCCTTACGCATCTGTGCGGTATTTCACACCGCATCAGGTGGCACTTTTCGGGGAAATGTGCGCGGAA
CCCCTATTTGTTTATTTTTCTAAATACATTCAAATATGTATCCGCTCATGAGACAATAACCCTGATAAAT
GCTTCAATAATATTGAAAAAGGAAGAGTATGAGTATTCAACATTTCCGTGTCGCCCTTATTCCCTTTTTT
GCGGCATTTTGCCTTCCTGTTTTTGCTCACCCAGAAACGCTGGTGAAAGTAAAAGATGCTGAAGATCAGT
TGGGTGCACGAGTGGGTTACATCGAACTGGATCTCAACAGCGGTAAGATCCTTGAGAGTTTTCGCCCCGA
AGAACGTTTTCCAATGATGAGCACTTTTAAAGTTCTGCTATGTGGCGCGGTATTATCCCGTATTGACGCC
GGGCAAGAGCAACTCGGTCGCCGCATACACTATTCTCAGAATGACTTGGTTGAGTACTCACCAGTCACAG
AAAAGCATCTTACGGATGGCATGACAGTAAGAGAATTATGCAGTGCTGCCATAACCATGAGTGATAACAC
TGCGGCCAACTTACTTCTGACAACGATCGGAGGACCGAAGGAGCTAACCGCTTTTTTGCACAACATGGGG
GATCATGTAACTCGCCTTGATCGTTGGGAACCGGAGCTGAATGAAGCCATACCAAACGACGAGCGTGACA
CCACGATGCCTGTAGCAATGGCAACAACGTTGCGCAAACTATTAACTGGCGAACTACTTACTCTAGCTTC
CCGGCAACAATTAATAGACTGGATGGAGGCGGATAAAGTTGCAGGACCACTTCTGCGCTCGGCCCTTCCG
GCTGGCTGGTTTATTGCTGATAAATCTGGAGCCGGTGAGCGTGGGTCTCGCGGTATCATTGCAGCACTGG
GGCCAGATGGTAAGCCCTCCCGTATCGTAGTTATCTACACGACGGGGAGTCAGGCAACTATGGATGAACG
AAATAGACAGATCGCTGAGATAGGTGCCTCACTGATTAAGCATTGGTAACTGTCAGACCAAGTTTACTCA
TATATACTTTAGATTGATTTAAAACTTCATTTTTAATTTAAAAGGATCTAGGTGAAGATCCTTTTTGATA
ATCTCATGACCAAAATCCCTTAACGTGAGTTTTCGTTCCACTGAGCGTCAGACCCCGTAGAAAAGATCAA
AGGATCTTCTTGAGATCCTTTTTTTCTGCGCGTAATCTGCTGCTTGCAAACAAAAAAACCACCGCTACCA
GCGGTGGTTTGTTTGCCGGATCAAGAGCTACCAACTCTTTTTCCGAAGGTAACTGGCTTCAGCAGAGCGC
AGATACCAAATACTGTTCTTCTAGTGTAGCCGTAGTTAGGCCACCACTTCAAGAACTCTGTAGCACCGCC
TACATACCTCGCTCTGCTAATCCTGTTACCAGTGGCTGCTGCCAGTGGCGATAAGTCGTGTCTTACCGGG
TTGGACTCAAGACGATAGTTACCGGATAAGGCGCAGCGGTCGGGCTGAACGGGGGGTTCGTGCACACAGC
CCAGCTTGGAGCGAACGACCTACACCGAACTGAGATACCTACAGCGTGAGCTATGAGAAAGCGCCACGCT
TCCCGAAGGGAGAAAGGCGGACAGGTATCCGGTAAGCGGCAGGGTCGGAACAGGAGAGCGCACGAGGGAG
CTTCCAGGGGGAAACGCCTGGTATCTTTATAGTCCTGTCGGGTTTCGCCACCTCTGACTTGAGCGTCGAT
TTTTGTGATGCTCGTCAGGGGGGCGGAGCCTATGGAAAAACGCCAGCAACGCGGCCTTTTTACGGTTCCT
GGCCTTTTGCTGGCCTTTTGCTCACATGTTCTTTCCTGCGTTATCCCCTGATTCTGTGGATAACCGTATT
ACCGCCTTTGAGTGAGCTGATACCGCTCGCCGCAGCCGAACGACCGAGCGCAGCGAGTCAGTGAGCGAGG
AAGCGGAAGAGCGCCCAATACGCAAACCGCCTCTCCCCGCGCGTTGGCCGATTCATTAATGCAGCTGGCA
CGACAGGTTTCCCGACTGGAAAGCGGGCAGTGAGCGCAACGCAATTAATGTGAGTTAGCTCACTCATTAG
GCACCCCAGGCTTTACACTTTATGCTTCCGGCTCGTATGTTGTGTGGAATTGTGAGCGGATAACAATTTC
ACACAGGAAACAGCTATGACCATGATTACGCCAAGCTATTTAGGTGACACTATAGAATACTCAAGCTATG
CATCCAACGCGTTGGGAGCTCTCCCATATGGTCGACCTGCAGGCGGCCGCGAATTCACTAGTGATTTCAG
CAGCAGCCTCCGCTGGACGTCTTCACTGGTGTGCTGTGGATCTTCAGGTTGGATTTCTCAGCGCCCGCTG
TGGCCCCGGGGCCCATCCTCTTCTTGATCTCCGCAGCCATGGTCATGAAGGCCTGCTCGACGTTCGTGGA
GCTCTTAGCGCTTGTCTCCAGGAACGGGATGCTCAGAGAGTCTGCAAACTCCTTCGCCGCTGTGTAATCC
ACAACTTTCTTGGTGGTCAGCTCACACTTGTTCCCCACCAAAAGTTTGTTGACGTTCTCGCTAGCGTAGC
GGTCGATCTCCTGAAGCCACTGCTTGACGTTATTGAAGGACTCCTGATCTGTGACATCATAAACCACGAT
GATGCCGTGAGCTCCTCTGTAGTAGCTGGAGGTGATGGTGCGAAAGCGCTCCTGACCAGCAGTGTCCCAG
ATCTGTAGTTTAATGGTCTTCCCGTCGAGCTCTATGGTCCTGATCTTAAAGTCTACTCCTATCGTGCTGA
TGTAGCTCTCTGTATACGTGTCGTCAGCAAAGCGCAGCAGAAGGCAAGACTTCCCGACGCCAGAGTCTCC
GATCAGCAGGAGTTTGAACAGGTAATCATATTCAGGATTCATAATCGAATTCCCGCGGCCGCCATGGCGG
CCGGGAGCATGCGACGTCGGGCCCAATTCGCCC
